Addgene plasmid #171033: pHR Src deltaSH2/3-TagBFP
Purpose: TagBFP-tagged Src variant lacking SH2 and SH3 domains.
Depositing lab: Jared Toettcher. Depositing organization: Princeton University. Publication: Positive feedback between the T cell kinase Zap70 and its substrate LAT acts as a clustering-dependent signaling switch. Dine E, Reed EH, Toettcher JE. Cell Rep. 2021 Jun 22;35(12):109280. doi: 10.1016/j.celrep.2021.109280. PubMed 34161759.
Backbone
  Vector backbone: pHR
  Vector type: Mammalian Expression, Lentiviral
  Selectable markers: TagRFP
Growth in bacteria
  Bacterial resistance: Ampicillin, 100 μg/mL
  Growth temperature: 37°C
  Growth strain: NEB Stable
  Copy number: Unknown
Gene/Insert
  Gene/Insert name: Src
  Species: H. sapiens (human)
Terms and licenses: Academic/Nonprofit Terms; Industry Terms: Not Available to Industry
How to cite: pHR Src deltaSH2/3-TagBFP was a gift from Jared Toettcher (Addgene plasmid # 171033 ; http://n2t.net/addgene:171033 ; RRID:Addgene_171033)
