[The description below was written by a language model from this plasmid's Addgene catalogue record and pLannotate feature annotations shown in this document.]
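Description:
pHR Src deltaSH2/3-TagBFP is a lentiviral transfer plasmid for mammalian expression, built on the HIV-1-derived pHR backbone and about 10.9 kb in the sequenced record. It is propagated in E. coli through a high-copy ColE1/pUC-type origin and selected with ampicillin via the β-lactamase gene. The recommended recombination-deficient host strain reflects the repeated LTR sequences. The viral portion carries a truncated 5' LTR, the Ψ packaging signal with a partial gag segment, the Rev response element, the cPPT/CTS and a self-inactivating ΔU3 3' LTR. Together these allow the genomic RNA to be exported, packaged and integrated when packaging functions are supplied in trans, while leaving the integrated provirus without LTR promoter activity. Outside the LTRs, the backbone retains legacy material, including an SV40 promoter followed by gpt fragments, SV40 small t intron and polyadenylation sequences, and pBR322-derived remnants.

The payload is a single expression cassette driven by the internal SFFV promoter. A Src kinase coding fragment of roughly 1.1 kb sits directly upstream of TagBFP, a monomeric blue fluorescent protein, consistent with a C-terminal fusion. A WPRE follows to enhance transcript expression. According to the catalogue, the insert is human Src lacking its SH2 and SH3 regulatory domains, although the automated annotation matched the fragment to the mouse Src protein entry. The catalogue also lists TagRFP as the selectable marker, but the feature table shows only TagBFP and no drug resistance cassette for mammalian cells, so transduced cells would presumably be identified by blue fluorescence. The construct comes from work on T cell kinase signalling and clustering, where it serves to express a visualisable, domain-deleted Src variant in mammalian cells.
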