Features (pLannotate 1.2.2; 34 found; start..end, strand, type, name):
    191..779     -  rep_origin     ori: high-copy-number ColE1/pMB1/pBR322/pUC origin of replication
    950..1810    -  CDS            AmpR: β-lactamase; bla; confers resistance to ampicillin, carbenicillin, and related antibiotics
   1811..1915    -  promoter       AmpR promoter: bla
   2010..2045    +  CDS            rop (fragment): Rop protein, which maintains plasmids at low copy number; rop
   2147..2195    +  misc_feature   bom (fragment): basis of mobility region from pBR322
   2196..2475    -  CDS            TcR (fragment): tetracycline efflux protein; tet; confers resistance to tetracycline
   2703..2721    +  promoter       SP6 promoter: promoter for bacteriophage SP6 RNA polymerase
   2746..2979    -  LTR            3' LTR (ΔU3): self-inactivating 3' long terminal repeat (LTR) from HIV-1
   2981..3049    -  CDS            nef (fragment): NEF_HV1Z2 - Experimental evidence at protein level: Swiss-Prot protein existence level 1. Extracellular Nef protein targets CD4(+) T-lymphocytes for apoptosis by interacting with CXCR4 surface receptors. From Human immunodeficiency virus type 1 group M subtype D (isolate Z2/CDC-Z34) (HIV-1).
   3066..3088    -  misc_feature   MCS (fragment): pBluescript multiple cloning site
   3089..3677    -  misc_feature   WPRE: woodchuck hepatitis virus posttranscriptional regulatory element
   3677..3695    -  misc_feature   MCS (fragment): pBluescript multiple cloning site
   3696..3726    -  misc_feature   MCS (fragment): pUC18/19 multiple cloning site
   3775..4473    -  CDS            TagBFP: TagBFP is a basic (constitutively fluorescent) blue fluorescent protein published in 2008, derived from Entacmaea quadricolor. It is reported to be a very rapidly-maturing monomer with very low acid sensitivity.
   4489..5598    -  CDS            Src (fragment): SRC_MOUSE - Experimental evidence at protein level: Swiss-Prot protein existence level 1. Non-receptor protein tyrosine kinase which is activated following engagement of many different classes of cellular receptors including immune response receptors, integrins and other adhesion receptors, receptor protein tyrosine kinases, G protein-coupled receptors as well as cytokine receptors. Participates in signaling pathways that control a diverse spectrum of biological activities including gene transcription, immune response, cell adhesion, cell cycle progression, apoptosis, migration, and transforma
   5664..6071    -  promoter       SFFV promoter: spleen focus-forming virus long terminal repeat (LTR) promoter
   6155..6187    +  misc_feature   MCS (fragment): pBluescript multiple cloning site
   6224..6341    -  misc_feature   cPPT/CTS: central polypurine tract and central termination sequence of HIV-1
   6378..6478    -  CDS            Rev (fragment): human immunodeficiency virus 1 (HIV-1) Rev protein; rev; enhances nuclear export of unspliced and incompletely spliced viral mRNAs
   6855..7088    -  misc_feature   RRE: The Rev response element (RRE) of HIV-1 allows for Rev-dependent mRNA export from the nucleus to the cytoplasm.
   7263..7601    -  CDS            HIV-1 gag (fragment): gag protein from human immunodeficiency virus 1; gag
   7585..7710    -  misc_feature   HIV-1 Ψ: packaging signal of human immunodeficiency virus type 1
   7757..8014    -  LTR            5' LTR (truncated): truncated 5' long terminal repeat (LTR) from HIV-1
   8062..8391    -  CDS            nef (fragment): NEF_HV1BR - Experimental evidence at protein level: Swiss-Prot protein existence level 1. Extracellular Nef protein targets CD4(+) T-lymphocytes for apoptosis by interacting with CXCR4 surface receptors (PubMed:14990729). From Human immunodeficiency virus type 1 group M subtype B (isolate BRU/LAI) (HIV-1).
   8558..8692    -  polyA_signal   SV40 poly(A) signal: SV40 polyadenylation signal
   8715..8798    -  CDS            large T antigen (fragment): large T antigen from SV40 (simian virus 40)
   9117..9137    -  CDS            SV40 NLS: nuclear localization signal of SV40 (simian virus 40) large T antigen
   9267..9332    -  intron         small t intron: SV40 (simian virus 40) small t antigen intron
   9334..9408    -  CDS            small t antigen (fragment): SV40 (simian virus 40) small t antigen
   9412..9717    -  CDS            frsA (fragment): FRSA_ECOLI - Also known as yafA. Experimental evidence at protein level: Swiss-Prot protein existence level 1. Catalyzes the hydrolysis of esters (PubMed:15808744). Displays esterase activity toward pNP-butyrate (PubMed:15808744). May stimulate mixed-acid fermentation by acting as a fermentation/respiration switch that down-regulates respiration and up- regulates fermentation rates (PubMed:15169777). From Escherichia coli (strain K12).
   9812..10147   -  CDS            gpt (fragment): XGPT_ECOLI - Also known as gpp, gxu. Experimental evidence at protein level: Swiss-Prot protein existence level 1. Purine salvage pathway enzyme that catalyzes the transfer of the ribosyl-5-phosphate group from 5-phospho-alpha-D-ribose 1- diphosphate (PRPP) to the N9 position of the 6-oxopurines guanine and xanthine to form the corresponding ribonucleotides GMP (guanosine 5'- monophosphate) and XMP (xanthosine 5'-monophosphate), with the release of PPi. To a lesser extent, also acts on hypoxanthine (PubMed:9100006, PubMed:3886014). Does not ribophosphorylate adenine (PubMed:3886014). From Esch
  10147..10266   -  CDS            gpt (fragment): XGPT_ECOLI - Also known as gpp, gxu. Experimental evidence at protein level: Swiss-Prot protein existence level 1. Purine salvage pathway enzyme that catalyzes the transfer of the ribosyl-5-phosphate group from 5-phospho-alpha-D-ribose 1- diphosphate (PRPP) to the N9 position of the 6-oxopurines guanine and xanthine to form the corresponding ribonucleotides GMP (guanosine 5'- monophosphate) and XMP (xanthosine 5'-monophosphate), with the release of PPi. To a lesser extent, also acts on hypoxanthine (PubMed:9100006, PubMed:3886014). Does not ribophosphorylate adenine (PubMed:3886014). From Esch
  10466..10795   -  promoter       SV40 promoter: SV40 enhancer and early promoter
  10802..8       -  CDS            lacI (fragment) (across the origin): lac repressor; lacI; The lac repressor binds to the lac operator to inhibit transcription in E. coli. This inhibition can be relieved by adding lactose or isopropyl-β-D-thiogalactopyranoside (IPTG).
>Addgene plasmid #171033 | pHR Src deltaSH2/3-TagBFP | addgene full sequence | sequence record 336498 | Addgene NGS Result
TTGGGCGCTCTTCCGCTTCCTCGCTCACTGACTCGCTGCGCTCGGTCGTTCGGCTGCGGCGAGCGGTATC
AGCTCACTCAAAGGCGGTAATACGGTTATCCACAGAATCAGGGGATAACGCAGGAAAGAACATGTGAGCA
AAAGGCCAGCAAAAGGCCAGGAACCGTAAAAAGGCCGCGTTGCTGGCGTTTTTCCATAGGCTCCGCCCCC
CTGACGAGCATCACAAAAATCGACGCTCAAGTCAGAGGTGGCGAAACCCGACAGGACTATAAAGATACCA
GGCGTTTCCCCCTGGAAGCTCCCTCGTGCGCTCTCCTGTTCCGACCCTGCCGCTTACCGGATACCTGTCC
GCCTTTCTCCCTTCGGGAAGCGTGGCGCTTTCTCATAGCTCACGCTGTAGGTATCTCAGTTCGGTGTAGG
TCGTTCGCTCCAAGCTGGGCTGTGTGCACGAACCCCCCGTTCAGCCCGACCGCTGCGCCTTATCCGGTAA
CTATCGTCTTGAGTCCAACCCGGTAAGACACGACTTATCGCCACTGGCAGCAGCCACTGGTAACAGGATT
AGCAGAGCGAGGTATGTAGGCGGTGCTACAGAGTTCTTGAAGTGGTGGCCTAACTACGGCTACACTAGAA
GAACAGTATTTGGTATCTGCGCTCTGCTGAAGCCAGTTACCTTCGGAAAAAGAGTTGGTAGCTCTTGATC
CGGCAAACAAACCACCGCTGGTAGCGGTGGTTTTTTTGTTTGCAAGCAGCAGATTACGCGCAGAAAAAAA
GGATCTCAAGAAGATCCTTTGATCTTTTCTACGGGGTCTGACGCTCAGTGGAACGAAAACTCACGTTAAG
GGATTTTGGTCATGAGATTATCAAAAAGGATCTTCACCTAGATCCTTTTAAATTAAAAATGAAGTTTTAA
ATCAATCTAAAGTATATATGAGTAAACTTGGTCTGACAGTTACCAATGCTTAATCAGTGAGGCACCTATC
TCAGCGATCTGTCTATTTCGTTCATCCATAGTTGCCTGACTCCCCGTCGTGTAGATAACTACGATACGGG
AGGGCTTACCATCTGGCCCCAGTGCTGCAATGATACCGCGAGACCCACGCTCACCGGCTCCAGATTTATC
AGCAATAAACCAGCCAGCCGGAAGGGCCGAGCGCAGAAGTGGTCCTGCAACTTTATCCGCCTCCATCCAG
TCTATTAATTGTTGCCGGGAAGCTAGAGTAAGTAGTTCGCCAGTTAATAGTTTGCGCAACGTTGTTGCCA
TTGCTACAGGCATCGTGGTGTCACGCTCGTCGTTTGGTATGGCTTCATTCAGCTCCGGTTCCCAACGATC
AAGGCGAGTTACATGATCCCCCATGTTGTGCAAAAAAGCGGTTAGCTCCTTCGGTCCTCCGATCGTTGTC
AGAAGTAAGTTGGCCGCAGTGTTATCACTCATGGTTATGGCAGCACTGCATAATTCTCTTACTGTCATGC
CATCCGTAAGATGCTTTTCTGTGACTGGTGAGTACTCAACCAAGTCATTCTGAGAATAGTGTATGCGGCG
ACCGAGTTGCTCTTGCCCGGCGTCAATACGGGATAATACCGCGCCACATAGCAGAACTTTAAAAGTGCTC
ATCATTGGAAAACGTTCTTCGGGGCGAAAACTCTCAAGGATCTTACCGCTGTTGAGATCCAGTTCGATGT
AACCCACTCGTGCACCCAACTGATCTTCAGCATCTTTTACTTTCACCAGCGTTTCTGGGTGAGCAAAAAC
AGGAAGGCAAAATGCCGCAAAAAAGGGAATAAGGGCGACACGGAAATGTTGAATACTCATACTCTTCCTT
TTTCAATATTATTGAAGCATTTATCAGGGTTATTGTCTCATGAGCGGATACATATTTGAATGTATTTAGA
AAAATAAACAAATAGGGGTTCCGCGCACATTTCCCCGAAAAGTGCCACCTGACGTCTAAGAAACCATTAT
TATCATGACATTAACCTATAAAAATAGGCGTATCACGAGGCCCTTTCGTCTCGCGCGTTTCGGTGATGAC
GGTGAAAACCTCTGACACATGCAGCTCCCGGAGACGGTCACAGCTTGTCTGTAAGCGGATGCCGGGAGCA
GACAAGCCCGTCAGGGCGCGTCAGCGGGTGTTGGCGGGTGTCGGGGCTGGCTTAACTATGCGGCATCAGA
GCAGATTGTACTGAGAGTGCACCATTCGACGCTCTCCCTTATGCGACTCCTGCATTAGGAAGCAGCCCAG
TAGTAGGTTGAGGCCGTTGAGCACCGCCGCCGCAAGGAATGGTGCATGCAAGGAGATGGCGCCCAACAGT
CCCCCGGCCACGGGGCCTGCCACCATACCCACGCCGAAACAAGCGCTCATGAGCCCGAAGTGGCGAGCCC
GATCTTCCCCATCGGTGATGTCGGCGATATAGGCGCCAGCAACCGCACCTGTGGCGCCGGTGATGCCGGC
CACGATGCGTCCGGCGTAGAGGATCTGGCTAGCGATGACCCTGCTGATTGGTTCGCTGACCATTTCCGGG
TGCGGGACGGCGTTACCAGAAACTCAGAAGGTTCGTCCAACCAAACCGACTCTGACGGCAGTTTACGAGA
GAGATGATAGGGTCTGCTTCAGTAAGCCAGATGCTACACAATTAGGCTTGTACATATTGTCGTTAGAACG
CGGCTACAATTAATACATAACCTTATGTATCATACACATACGATTTAGGTGACACTATAGAATACACGGA
ATTAATTCTAGATGCTGCTAGAGATTTTCCACACTGACTAAAAGGGTCTGAGGGATCTCTAGTTACCAGA
GTCACACAACAGACGGGCACACACTACTTGAAGCACTCAAGGCAAGCTTTATTGAGGCTTAAGCAGTGGG
TTCCCTAGTTAGCCAGAGAGCTCCCAGGCTCAGATCTGGTCTAACCAGAGAGACCCAGTACAAGCAAAAA
GCAGATCTTGTCTTCGTTGGGAGTGAATTAGCCCTTCCAGTCCCCCCTTTTCTTTTAAAAAGTGGCTAAG
ATCTACAGCTGCCTTGTAAGTCATTGGTCTTAAAGGTACCGAGCTCGAATTAATTCCCTCGAGGTCGACG
GTATCGATGCGGGGAGGCGGCCCAAAGGGAGATCCGACTCGTCTGAGGGCGAAGGCGAAGACGCGGAAGA
GGCCGCAGAGCCGGCAGCAGGCCGCGGGAAGGAAGGTCCGCTGGATTGAGGGCCGAAGGGACGTAGCAGA
AGGACGTCCCGCGCAGAATCCAGGTGGCAACACAGGCGAGCAGCCAAGGAAAGGACGATGATTTCCCCGA
CAACACCACGGAATTGTCAGTGCCCAACAGCCGAGCCCCTGTCCAGCAGCGGGCAAGGCAGGCGGCGATG
AGTTCCGCCGTGGCAATAGGGAGGGGGAAAGCGAAAGTCCCGGAAAGGAGCTGACAGGTGGTGGCAATGC
CCCAACCAGTGGGGGTTGCGTCAGCAAACACAGTGCACACCACGCCACGTTGCCTGACAACGGGCCACAA
CTCCTCATAAAGAGACAGCAACCAGGATTTATACAAGGAGGAGAAAATGAAAGCCATACGGGAAGCAATA
GCATGATACAAAGGCATTAAAGCAGCGTATCCACATAGCGTAAAAGGAGCAACATAGTTAAGAATACCAG
TCAATCTTTCACAAATTTTGTAATCCAGAGGTTGATTATCGATAAGCTTGATATCAAGCTTGCATGCCTG
CAGGTCGACTCTAGAGTCGCGGCCTCAGTCAGTCACGCATGTTGCAGGTGGGAGTTGCGGCCGCATTAAG
CTTGTGCCCCAGTTTGCTAGGGAGGTCGCAGTATCTGGCCACTGCCACCTCGTGCTGCTCGACGTAGGTC
TCGTTGTTGGCCTCCTTGATTCTTTCCAGTCTGTAGTCCACATAGTAGACGCCAGGCATCTTGAGGTTCT
TAGCGGGTTTCTTGGATCTATATGTGGTCTTGATGTTTGCGATCAGATGGCTCCCGCCCACGAGCTTCAG
GGCCATGTCGTTTCTGCCTTCCAGGCCGCCGTCAGCGGGGTACAGCGTCTCGGTGAAGGCCTCCCAGCCG
AGTGTTTTCTTCTGCATCACAGGGCCGTTGGATGTGAAGTTCACCCCTCTGATCTTGACGTTGTAGATGA
GGCAGCCGTCCTGGAGGCTGGTGTCCTGGGTAGCGGTCAGCACGCCCCCGTCTTCGTATGTGGTGACTCT
CTCCCATGTGAAGCCCTCAGGGAAGGACTGCTTGAAGAAGTCGGGGATGCCCTGGGTGTGGTTGATGAAG
GTCTTGCTGCCGTAGAGGAAGCTAGTAGCCAGGATGTCGAAGGCGAAGGGGAGAGGGCCGCCCTCGACCA
CCTTGATTCTCATGGTCTGGGTGCCCTCGTAGGGCTTGCCTTCGCCCTCGGATGTGCACTTGAAGTGATG
GTTGTCCACGGTGCCCTCCATGTACAGCTTCATGTGCATGTTCTCCTTAATCAGCTCGCTCATGGTAGCT
CCGGATCCTAGGTTCTCCCCGGGCTGGTACTGTGGCTCAGTGGACGTAAAGTAGTCTTCCAGGAAGGCCT
GCAGGTACTCGAAGGTGGGCCGCTCCTCGGGCTCCTTCCGCCAGCACTGGCACATAAGGTCATGCAGGGA
CTCGGGGCACTCGGGGGGACAAGGCATCCGGTAGCCCCGCTCCACCTGGTCCAGAACCTCACGGTTCACC
ATCCCAGGATAGGGCACTCTTCCCTTAGTGGTGAGCTCGGTCAGCAGAATCCCAAAGGACCACACATCCG
ACTTGATGGTGAACCTGCCGTACAGAGCAGCTTCAGGGGCGGTCCACTTGATGGGGAATTTGGCACCTTG
CCGGGCTGTGTATTCGTTGTCTTCTATGAGCCGGGCCAACCCAAAGTCGGCCACTTTGCACACCAGGTTC
TCCCCTACTAGGATATTGGCGGCTCGAAGGTCCCGGTGCACATAGTTCATCCGCTCCACATAGGCCATGC
CTGAAGCGATCTGAGCAGACATGTCCACCAGCTGGGGTAGCCGCAAATATTTGCCCGTTTCCCCCTTGAG
AAAGTCCAGCAGACTCCCCTTGTTCATGTACTCTGTCACAATGTAAATGGGTTCTTCCGACACCACAGCA
TACAGCTGCACCAGTTTCTCGTGCCTCAGTTTCTTCATGACTTGGGCCTCCTGCAGGAAGGCCTCTGGGG
ACATGGTGCCTGGCTTCAGAGTCTTGATGGCAACCCTCGTGGTGCCGTTCCAGGTCCCCATCCACACCTC
TCCGAAGCAACCCTGGCCCAGCTTGACCTCCAGCCGCAGGGACTCCCGGGGGATCTCCCACGCATCCTTG
GCCAATCCCTGGGTCTGAGGCTTGGATGTGGGTGCCAGAGGCCCCGCCCTCTGCGGGGAGGTGACGGTGT
CCGAGGAGTTGAAGCCTCCGAAGAGCTTGGGCTCGGCCGCGGGCGGCACGAAGGCGGCGCTGGGCCCGCG
GTGGCCGTCGGCGGAGGCGGGCTTGCTCGGTGTCTGTGAGGCCGGGAAGGCGCCCCCTGCCCCGTGCACG
TTTTCCGAGGGCTCCAGGCTGCGGCGCCGCTGGCTGGCGTCCTTGGGCTTGCTCTTGTTGCTGCCCATGG
ATCCACTGTCCACCTGCCTTGCTCCACTTGACGCGTGAGAATTCTCGAGAGCTCCAGATCCCCCCCGGGC
GACTCAGTCTGTCGGAGGACTGGCGCGCCGAGTGAGGGGTTGTGAGCTCTTTTATAGAGCTCGGGAAGCA
GAAGCGCGCGAACAGAAGCGAGAAGCAGGCTGATTGGTTAATTCAAATAAGGCGCAGGGTCATTTCAGGT
CCTTGGGGGAGCCTGGAAACATCTGATGGGTCTTAAGAAACTGCTGAGGGTTGGGCCATATCTGGGGACC
ATCTGTTCTTGGCCTCGGGCCGGGGCCGAAACTGCGGTGACCATCTGTTCTTGGCCCCGGGCCGGGGCCG
AAACTGCTCACCGCAGATATCCTGTTTGGCCCAACGTTAGCTATTTTCATGTACCCGCCCTTGATCTGAA
CTTCTCTATTCTTGGTTTGGTATTTTTCCATGCCTTGCAAAATGGCGTTACTGCAGCTAGCTTGCCAAAC
CTACAGGTGGGGTCTTTCATTCCCCCCTTTTTCTGGAGACTAAATAAAATCTTTTATTTTATCGGGGCTG
CAGGAATTCGATATCAAGCTTATCGATCCAAACTGGATCTCTGCTGTCCCTGTAATAAACCCGAAAATTT
TGAATTTTTGTAATTTGTTTTTGTAATTCTTTAGTTTGTATGTCTGTTGCTATTATGTCTACTATTCTTT
CCCCTGCACTGTACCCCCCAATCCCCCCTTTTCTTTTAAAATTGTGGATGAATACTGCCATTTGGCGATA
CCGTCGAGATCCGTTCACTAATCGAATGGATCTGTCTCTGTCTCTCTCTCCACCTTCTTCTTCTATTCCT
TCGGGCCTGTCGGGTCCCCTCGGGGTTGGGAGGTGGGTCTGAAACGATAATGGTGAATATCCCTGCCTAA
CTCTATTCACTATAGAAAGTACAGCAAAAACTATTCTTAAACCTACCAAGCCTCCTACTATCATTATGAA
TAATTTTATATACCACAGCCAATTTGTTATGTTAAACCAATTCCACAAACTTGCCCATTTATCTAATTCC
AATAATTCTTGTTCATTCTTTTCTTGCTGGTTTTGCGATTCTTCAATTAAGGAGTGTATTAAGCTTGTGT
AATTGTTAATTTCTCTGTCCCACTCCATCCAGGTCGTGTGATTCCAAATCTGTTCCAGAGATTTATTACT
CCAACTAGCATTCCAAGGCACAGCAGTGGTGCAAATGAGTTTTCCAGAGCAACCCCAAATCCCCAGGAGC
TGTTGATCCTTTAGGTATCTTTCCACAGCCAGGATTCTTGCCTGGAGCTGCTTGATGCCCCAGACTGTGA
GTTGCAACAGATGCTGTTGCGCCTCAATAGCCCTCAGCAAATTGTTCTGCTGCTGCACTATACCAGACAA
TAATTGTCTGGCCTGTACCGTCAGCGTCATTGACGCTGCGCCCATAGTGCTTCCTGCTGCTCCCAAGAAC
CCAAGGAACAAAGCTCCTATTCCCACTGCTCTTTTTTCTCTCTGCACCACTCTTCTCTTTGCCTTGGTGG
GTGCTACTCCTAATGGTTCAATTTTTACTACTTTATATTTATATAATTCACTTCTCCAATTGTCCCTCAT
ATCTCCTCCTCCAGGTCTGAAGATCAGCGGCCGGCCGCTTGCTGTGCGGTGGTCTTACTTTTGTTTTGCT
CTTCCTCTATCTTGTCTAAAGCTTCCTTGGTGTCTTTTATCTCTATCCTTTGATGCACACAATAGAGGGT
TGCTACTGTATTATATAATGATCTAAGTTCTTCTGATCCTGTCTGAAGGGATGGTTGTAGCTGTCCCAGT
ATTTGTCTACAGCCTTCTGATGTTTCTAACAGGCCAGGATTAACTGCGAATCGTTCTAGCTCCCTGCTTG
CCCATACTATATGTTTTAATTTATATTTTTTCTTTCCCCCTGGCCTTAACCGAATTTTTTCCCATCGCGA
TCTAATTCTCCCCCGCTTAATACTGACGCTCTCGCACCCATCTCTCTCCTTCTAGCCTCCGCTAGTCAAA
ATTTTTGGCGTACTCACCAGTCGCCGCCCCTCGCCTCTTGCCGTGCGCGCTTCAGCAAGCCGAGTCCTGC
GTCGAGAGAGCTCCTCTGGTTTCCCTTTCGCTTTCAAGTCCCTGTTCGGGCGCCACTGCTAGAGATTTTC
CACACTGACTAAAAGGGTCTGAGGGATCTCTAGTTACCAGAGTCACACAACAGACGGGCACACACTACTT
GAAGCACTCAAGGCAAGCTTTATTGAGGCTTAAGCAGTGGGTTCCCTAGTTAGCCAGAGAGCTCCCAGGC
TCAGATCTGGTCTAACCAGAGAGACCCAGTACAGGCAAAAAGCAGCTGCTTATATGCAGGATCTGAGGGC
TCGCCACTCCCCAGTCCCGCCCAGGCCACGCCTCCCTGGAAAGTCCCCAGCGGAAAGTCCCTTGTAGCAA
GCTCGATATCAGCAGTTCTTGAAGTACTCCGGATGCAGCTCTCGGGCCACGTGATGAAATGCTAGGCGGC
TGTCAAACCTCCACTCTAACACTTCTCTCTCCGGGTCATCCATCCCATGCAGGCTCACAGGGTGTAACAA
GCTGGTGTTCTCTCCTTTATTGGCCTCTTCTACCTTATCTGGCTCAACTGGTACTAGCTTGTAGCACCAT
CCAAAGGTCAGTGGATATCTGACCCCTGGCCCTGGTGTGTAGTTCTGCTAATCAGGGAAGTAGCCTTGTG
TGTGGTAGATCCACAGATCAAGGATATCTTGTCTTCTTTGGGAGTGAATTAGCCCTTCCAACTACTAAGT
TTGTAGTACATATTTAACAAATACAATTTCTTTAAAATGAAAATAATTCAGAGGAATCACAGGTTTAGAG
TAAATGAAACCACAGGTAATTGGCAGTGGTAATAGGGTATGGGGTGGGAAGTTTGGGATGATTTTGGTTA
GCTTGAGTTATCCAGTTGATCCAGACATGATAAGATACATTGATGAGTTTGGACAAACCACAACTAGAAT
GCAGTGAAAAAAATGCTTTATTTGTGAAATTTGTGATGCTATTGCTTTATTTGTAACCATTATAAGCTGC
AATAAACAAGTTAACAACAACAATTGCATTCATTTTATGTTTCAGGTTCAGGGGGAGGTGTGGGAGGTTT
TTTAAAGCAAGTAAAACCTCTACAAATGTGGTATGGCTGATTATGATCTCTAGTCAAGGCACTATACATC
AAATATTCCTTATTAACCCCTTTACAAATTAAAAAGCTAAAGGTACACAATTTTTGAGCATAGTTATTAA
TAGCAGACACTCTATGCCTGTGTGGAGTAAGAAAAAACAGTATGTTATGATTATAACTGTTATGCCTACT
TATAAAGGTTACAGAATATTTTTCCATAATTTTCTTGTATAGCAGTGCAGCTTTTTCCTTTGTGGTGTAA
ATAGCAAAGCAAGCAAGAGTTCTATTACTAAACACAGCATGACTCAAAAAACTTAGCAATTCTGAAGGAA
AGTCCTTGGGGTCTTCTACCTTTCTCTTCTTTTTTGGAGGAGTAGAATGTTGAGAGTCAGCAGTAGCCTC
ATCATCACTAGATGGCATTTCTTCTGAGCAAAACAGGTTTTCCTCATTAAAGGCATTCCACCACTGCTCC
CATTCATCAGTTCCATAGGTTGGAATCTAAAATACACAAACAATTAGAATCAGTAGTTTAACACATTATA
CACTTAAAAATTTTATATTTACCTTAGAGCTTTAAATCTCTGTAGGTAGTTTGTCCAATTATGTCACACC
ACAGAAGTAAGGTTCCTTCACAAAGATCCGGGGCCCACTCATAAATCCAGTTGCCGCCACGGTAGCCAAT
CACCGTATCGTATAAATCATCGTCGGTACGTTCGGCATCGCTCATCACAATACGTGCCTGGACGTCGAGG
ATTTCGCGTGGGTCAATGCCGCGCCAGATCCACATCAGACGGTTAATCATGCGATACCAGTGAGGGATGG
TTTTACCATCAAGGGCCGACTGCACAGGCGGTTGTGCGCCGTGATTAAAGCGGCGGACTAGCGTCGAGGT
TTCAGGATGTTTAAAGCGGGGTTTGAACAGGGTTTCGCTCAGGTTTGCCTGTGTCATGGATGCAGCCTCC
AGAATACTTACTGGAAACTATTGTAACCCGCCTGAAGTTAAAAAGAACAACGCCCGGCAGTGCCAGGCGT
TGAAAAGATTAGCGACCGGAGATTGGCGGGACGAATACGACGCCCATATCCCACGGCTGTTCAATCCAGG
TATCTTGCGGGATATCAACAACATAGTCATCAACCAGCGGACGACCAGCCGGTTTTGCGAAGATGGTGAC
AAAGTGCGCTTTTGGATACATTTCACGAATCGCAACCGCAGTACCACCGGTATCCACCAGGTCATCAATA
ACGATGAAGCCTTCGCCATCGCCTTCTGCGCGTTTCAGCACTTTAAGCTCGCGCTGGTTGTCGTGATCGT
AGCTGGAAATACAAACGGTATCGACATGACGAATACCCAGTTCACGCGCCAGTAACGCACCCGGTACAGA
CCGCCACGGCTTACGGCAATAATGCCTTTCCATTGTTCAGAAGGCATCAGTCGGCTTGCGAGTTTACGTG
CATGGATCTGCAACATGTCCCAGGTGACGATGTATTTTTCGCTCATGTGAAGTGTCCCAGCCTGTTTATC
TACGGCTTAAAAAGTGTTCGAGGGGAAAATAGGTTGCGCGAGATTATAGAGATCTGGCGCACTAAAAACC
AGTATTTCACATGAGTCCGCGTCTTTTTACGCACTGCCTCTCCCTGACGCGGGATAAAGTGGTATTCTCA
AACATATCTCGCAAGCCTGTCTTGTGTCCAAGCTTTTTGCAAAAGCCTAGGCCTCCAAAAAAGCCTCCTC
ACTACTTCTGGAATAGCTCAGAGGCCGAGGCGGCCTCGGCCTCTGCATAAATAAAAAAAATTAGTCAGCC
ATGGGGCGGAGAATGGGCGGAACTGGGCGGAGTTAGGGGCGGGATGGGCGGAGTTAGGGGCGGGACTATG
GTTGCTGACTAATTGAGATGCATGCTTTGCATACTTCTGCCTGCTGGGGAGCCTGGGGACTTTCCACACC
TGGTTGCTGACTAATTGAGATGCATGCTTTGCATACTTCTGCCTGCTGGGGAGCCTGGGGACTTTCCACA
CCCTAACTGACACACATTCCACAGCTGCATTAATGAATCGGCCAACGCGCGGGGAGAGGCGGTTTGCGTA
